Addgene plasmid #67870: pET28-At_PRORP2-His
Purpose: bacterial expression of PRORP2 (At2g16650), full coding sequence + C-term. His tag
Depositing lab: Walter Rossmanith. Depositing organization: Medical University of Vienna. Publication: tRNA processing by protein-only versus RNA-based RNase P: kinetic analysis reveals mechanistic differences. Pavlova LV, Gossringer M, Weber C, Buzet A, Rossmanith W, Hartmann RK. Chembiochem. 2012 Oct 15;13(15):2270-6. doi: 10.1002/cbic.201200434. Epub 2012 Sep 13. PubMed 22976545.
Backbone
  Vector backbone: pET28-b(+)
  Backbone manufacturer: Novagen
  Backbone size w/o insert (bp): 5369
  Vector type: Bacterial Expression
Growth in bacteria
  Bacterial resistance: Kanamycin, 50 μg/mL
  Growth temperature: 37°C
  Growth strain: DH5alpha
  Copy number: Low Copy
Gene/Insert
  Gene/Insert name: PRORP2 (alt name: At2g16650)
  Species: A. thaliana (mustard weed)
  GenBank ID: 816166
  Entrez Gene: PRORP2 (a.k.a. AT2G16650, T24I21.6, T24I21_6, proteinaceous RNase P 2)
  Promoter: T7
  Tag / fusion protein: His (C terminal on backbone)
  Cloning method: Unknown
  Sequencing primers: 5′ T7; 3′ T7 Terminal
Terms and licenses: Academic/Nonprofit Terms; Industry Terms: Not Available to Industry
How to cite: pET28-At_PRORP2-His was a gift from Walter Rossmanith (Addgene plasmid # 67870 ; http://n2t.net/addgene:67870 ; RRID:Addgene_67870)
