[The description below was written by a language model from this plasmid's Addgene catalogue record and pLannotate feature annotations shown in this document.]
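Description:
pET28-At_PRORP2-His is a bacterial expression plasmid built on the Novagen pET28-b(+) backbone that carries the full coding sequence of Arabidopsis thaliana PRORP2 (At2g16650), a proteinaceous RNase P. PRORP2 is a protein-only endonuclease that removes the 5' leader from precursor tRNAs. It has also been implicated in mRNA and snoRNA maturation. The annotated sequence record is 6,817 nt. The plasmid is selected with kanamycin through the aph(3')-Ia aminoglycoside phosphotransferase gene and replicates from a ColE1/pBR322-type origin. The bom region and the rop gene are also present, which fits the low copy number recorded in the catalogue. An f1 origin is included as well. Short matches annotated as tetracycline-resistance fragments, an AmpR promoter fragment and a CAP binding site appear to be pBR322-derived backbone remnants rather than functional elements.

The expression cassette follows the standard pET design. A T7 promoter is followed directly by a lac operator and then by the strong ribosome binding site from phage T7 gene 10, and the PRORP2 open reading frame begins just downstream. A six-codon histidine tag supplied by the backbone follows the C-terminal end of the coding sequence (the annotation software labels it as a fragment of a longer His tag), and the T7 terminator closes the unit. The brief "SET1" hit between the tag and the terminator is probably an incidental match to T7-derived vector sequence. A plasmid-borne lacI gene with its own promoter provides the repressor, so transcription stays low until it is induced with IPTG in a host that supplies T7 RNA polymerase. The plasmid is intended for producing recombinant His-tagged PRORP2 that can be purified by metal affinity. The associated work compared the kinetics of tRNA processing by protein-only and RNA-based RNase P enzymes.
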