Features (pLannotate 1.2.2; 19 found; start..end, strand, type, name):
     12..467     +  rep_origin     f1 ori (sequence partly withheld): f1 bacteriophage origin of replication; arrow indicates direction of (+) strand synthesis
    494..551     +  promoter       AmpR promoter (fragment): bla
    560..1375    -  CDS            KanR: aminoglycoside phosphotransferase; aph(3')-Ia; confers resistance to kanamycin in bacteria or G418 (Geneticin®) in eukaryotes
   1497..2085    +  rep_origin     ori: high-copy-number ColE1/pMB1/pBR322/pUC origin of replication
   2271..2413    -  misc_feature   bom: basis of mobility region from pBR322
   2515..2706    -  CDS            rop: Rop protein, which maintains plasmids at low copy number; rop
   2723..3103    +  CDS            YPB1_ECOLX: Protein predicted: Swiss-Prot protein existence level 4. From Escherichia coli.
   3175..3466    -  CDS            TcR (fragment): tetracycline efflux protein; tet; confers resistance to tetracycline
   3481..3502    -  protein_bind   CAP binding site: CAP binding activates transcription in the presence of cAMP. E. coli catabolite activator protein
   3515..4597    -  CDS            lacI: lac repressor; lacI; The lac repressor binds to the lac operator to inhibit transcription in E. coli. This inhibition can be relieved by adding lactose or isopropyl-β-D-thiogalactopyranoside (IPTG).
   4598..4675    -  promoter       lacI promoter: lacI
   4683..4962    -  CDS            TcR (fragment): tetracycline efflux protein; tet; confers resistance to tetracycline
   4984..5002    +  promoter       T7 promoter: promoter for bacteriophage T7 RNA polymerase
   5003..5027    +  protein_bind   lac operator: The lac repressor binds to the lac operator to inhibit transcription in E. coli. This inhibition can be relieved by adding lactose or isopropyl-β-D-thiogalactopyranoside (IPTG). lac repressor encoded by lacI
   5042..5064    +  RBS            RBS: efficient ribosome binding site from bacteriophage T7 gene 10 (Olins and Rangwala, 1989)
   5071..6654    +  CDS            PRORP2: PRRP2_ARATH - Experimental evidence at protein level: Swiss-Prot protein existence level 1. Endonuclease RNase P responsible for the 5' maturation of tRNA precursors (PubMed:22549728, PubMed:26655022). Preferentially binds precursor tRNAs containing short 5' leaders and 3' trailers (PubMed:26655022). Also involved in the maturation of mRNA and small nucleolar RNA (snoRNA) (PubMed:22549728). From Arabidopsis thaliana (Mouse-ear cress).
   6661..6678    +  CDS            9xHis (fragment): 9xHis affinity tag
   6688..6737    +  CDS            SET1 (fragment): solubility-enhancement tag derived from T7 phage gene 10B
   6745..6792    +  terminator     T7 terminator: transcription terminator for bacteriophage T7 RNA polymerase
>Addgene plasmid #67870 | pET28-At_PRORP2-His | depositor full sequence | sequence record 117847 | pET28-At_PRORP2-His sequence 6817 bps
TGGCGAATGGG
[124 nt withheld, positions 12-135]
C
[91 nt withheld, positions 137-227]
A
[49 nt withheld, positions 229-277]
CCTTTGACGTTGGAGTCCACGTTCTTT
[37 nt withheld, positions 305-341]
ACCCTATCTCGGTCTATTCTTTTGATTTATAAGGGATTTTGCCGATTTCGGCCTATTGGTTAAAAAATGA
GCTGATTTAACAAAAATTTAACGCGAATTTTAACAAAATATTAACGTTTACAATTTCAGGTGGCACTTTT
CGGGGAAATGTGCGCGGAACCCCTATTTGTTTATTTTTCTAAATACATTCAAATATGTATCCGCTCATGA
ATTAATTCTTAGAAAAACTCATCGAGCATCAAATGAAACTGCAATTTATTCATATCAGGATTATCAATAC
CATATTTTTGAAAAAGCCGTTTCTGTAATGAAGGAGAAAACTCACCGAGGCAGTTCCATAGGATGGCAAG
ATCCTGGTATCGGTCTGCGATTCCGACTCGTCCAACATCAATACAACCTATTAATTTCCCCTCGTCAAAA
ATAAGGTTATCAAGTGAGAAATCACCATGAGTGACGACTGAATCCGGTGAGAATGGCAAAAGTTTATGCA
TTTCTTTCCAGACTTGTTCAACAGGCCAGCCATTACGCTCGTCATCAAAATCACTCGCATCAACCAAACC
GTTATTCATTCGTGATTGCGCCTGAGCGAGACGAAATACGCGATCGCTGTTAAAAGGACAATTACAAACA
GGAATCGAATGCAACCGGCGCAGGAACACTGCCAGCGCATCAACAATATTTTCACCTGAATCAGGATATT
CTTCTAATACCTGGAATGCTGTTTTCCCGGGGATCGCAGTGGTGAGTAACCATGCATCATCAGGAGTACG
GATAAAATGCTTGATGGTCGGAAGAGGCATAAATTCCGTCAGCCAGTTTAGTCTGACCATCTCATCTGTA
ACATCATTGGCAACGCTACCTTTGCCATGTTTCAGAAACAACTCTGGCGCATCGGGCTTCCCATACAATC
GATAGATTGTCGCACCTGATTGCCCGACATTATCGCGAGCCCATTTATACCCATATAAATCAGCATCCAT
GTTGGAATTTAATCGCGGCCTAGAGCAAGACGTTTCCCGTTGAATATGGCTCATAACACCCCTTGTATTA
CTGTTTATGTAAGCAGACAGTTTTATTGTTCATGACCAAAATCCCTTAACGTGAGTTTTCGTTCCACTGA
GCGTCAGACCCCGTAGAAAAGATCAAAGGATCTTCTTGAGATCCTTTTTTTCTGCGCGTAATCTGCTGCT
TGCAAACAAAAAAACCACCGCTACCAGCGGTGGTTTGTTTGCCGGATCAAGAGCTACCAACTCTTTTTCC
GAAGGTAACTGGCTTCAGCAGAGCGCAGATACCAAATACTGTCCTTCTAGTGTAGCCGTAGTTAGGCCAC
CACTTCAAGAACTCTGTAGCACCGCCTACATACCTCGCTCTGCTAATCCTGTTACCAGTGGCTGCTGCCA
GTGGCGATAAGTCGTGTCTTACCGGGTTGGACTCAAGACGATAGTTACCGGATAAGGCGCAGCGGTCGGG
CTGAACGGGGGGTTCGTGCACACAGCCCAGCTTGGAGCGAACGACCTACACCGAACTGAGATACCTACAG
CGTGAGCTATGAGAAAGCGCCACGCTTCCCGAAGGGAGAAAGGCGGACAGGTATCCGGTAAGCGGCAGGG
TCGGAACAGGAGAGCGCACGAGGGAGCTTCCAGGGGGAAACGCCTGGTATCTTTATAGTCCTGTCGGGTT
TCGCCACCTCTGACTTGAGCGTCGATTTTTGTGATGCTCGTCAGGGGGGCGGAGCCTATGGAAAAACGCC
AGCAACGCGGCCTTTTTACGGTTCCTGGCCTTTTGCTGGCCTTTTGCTCACATGTTCTTTCCTGCGTTAT
CCCCTGATTCTGTGGATAACCGTATTACCGCCTTTGAGTGAGCTGATACCGCTCGCCGCAGCCGAACGAC
CGAGCGCAGCGAGTCAGTGAGCGAGGAAGCGGAAGAGCGCCTGATGCGGTATTTTCTCCTTACGCATCTG
TGCGGTATTTCACACCGCATATATGGTGCACTCTCAGTACAATCTGCTCTGATGCCGCATAGTTAAGCCA
GTATACACTCCGCTATCGCTACGTGACTGGGTCATGGCTGCGCCCCGACACCCGCCAACACCCGCTGACG
CGCCCTGACGGGCTTGTCTGCTCCCGGCATCCGCTTACAGACAAGCTGTGACCGTCTCCGGGAGCTGCAT
GTGTCAGAGGTTTTCACCGTCATCACCGAAACGCGCGAGGCAGCTGCGGTAAAGCTCATCAGCGTGGTCG
TGAAGCGATTCACAGATGTCTGCCTGTTCATCCGCGTCCAGCTCGTTGAGTTTCTCCAGAAGCGTTAATG
TCTGGCTTCTGATAAAGCGGGCCATGTTAAGGGCGGTTTTTTCCTGTTTGGTCACTGATGCCTCCGTGTA
AGGGGGATTTCTGTTCATGGGGGTAATGATACCGATGAAACGAGAGAGGATGCTCACGATACGGGTTACT
GATGATGAACATGCCCGGTTACTGGAACGTTGTGAGGGTAAACAACTGGCGGTATGGATGCGGCGGGACC
AGAGAAAAATCACTCAGGGTCAATGCCAGCGCTTCGTTAATACAGATGTAGGTGTTCCACAGGGTAGCCA
GCAGCATCCTGCGATGCAGATCCGGAACATAATGGTGCAGGGCGCTGACTTCCGCGTTTCCAGACTTTAC
GAAACACGGAAACCGAAGACCATTCATGTTGTTGCTCAGGTCGCAGACGTTTTGCAGCAGCAGTCGCTTC
ACGTTCGCTCGCGTATCGGTGATTCATTCTGCTAACCAGTAAGGCAACCCCGCCAGCCTAGCCGGGTCCT
CAACGACAGGAGCACGATCATGCGCACCCGTGGGGCCGCCATGCCGGCGATAATGGCCTGCTTCTCGCCG
AAACGTTTGGTGGCGGGACCAGTGACGAAGGCTTGAGCGAGGGCGTGCAAGATTCCGAATACCGCAAGCG
ACAGGCCGATCATCGTCGCGCTCCAGCGAAAGCGGTCCTCGCCGAAAATGACCCAGAGCGCTGCCGGCAC
CTGTCCTACGAGTTGCATGATAAAGAAGACAGTCATAAGTGCGGCGACGATAGTCATGCCCCGCGCCCAC
CGGAAGGAGCTGACTGGGTTGAAGGCTCTCAAGGGCATCGGTCGAGATCCCGGTGCCTAATGAGTGAGCT
AACTTACATTAATTGCGTTGCGCTCACTGCCCGCTTTCCAGTCGGGAAACCTGTCGTGCCAGCTGCATTA
ATGAATCGGCCAACGCGCGGGGAGAGGCGGTTTGCGTATTGGGCGCCAGGGTGGTTTTTCTTTTCACCAG
TGAGACGGGCAACAGCTGATTGCCCTTCACCGCCTGGCCCTGAGAGAGTTGCAGCAAGCGGTCCACGCTG
GTTTGCCCCAGCAGGCGAAAATCCTGTTTGATGGTGGTTAACGGCGGGATATAACATGAGCTGTCTTCGG
TATCGTCGTATCCCACTACCGAGATATCCGCACCAACGCGCAGCCCGGACTCGGTAATGGCGCGCATTGC
GCCCAGCGCCATCTGATCGTTGGCAACCAGCATCGCAGTGGGAACGATGCCCTCATTCAGCATTTGCATG
GTTTGTTGAAAACCGGACATGGCACTCCAGTCGCCTTCCCGTTCCGCTATCGGCTGAATTTGATTGCGAG
TGAGATATTTATGCCAGCCAGCCAGACGCAGACGCGCCGAGACAGAACTTAATGGGCCCGCTAACAGCGC
GATTTGCTGGTGACCCAATGCGACCAGATGCTCCACGCCCAGTCGCGTACCGTCTTCATGGGAGAAAATA
ATACTGTTGATGGGTGTCTGGTCAGAGACATCAAGAAATAACGCCGGAACATTAGTGCAGGCAGCTTCCA
CAGCAATGGCATCCTGGTCATCCAGCGGATAGTTAATGATCAGCCCACTGACGCGTTGCGCGAGAAGATT
GTGCACCGCCGCTTTACAGGCTTCGACGCCGCTTCGTTCTACCATCGACACCACCACGCTGGCACCCAGT
TGATCGGCGCGAGATTTAATCGCCGCGACAATTTGCGACGGCGCGTGCAGGGCCAGACTGGAGGTGGCAA
CGCCAATCAGCAACGACTGTTTGCCCGCCAGTTGTTGTGCCACGCGGTTGGGAATGTAATTCAGCTCCGC
CATCGCCGCTTCCACTTTTTCCCGCGTTTTCGCAGAAACGTGGCTGGCCTGGTTCACCACGCGGGAAACG
GTCTGATAAGAGACACCGGCATACTCTGCGACATCGTATAACGTTACTGGTTTCACATTCACCACCCTGA
ATTGACTCTCTTCCGGGCGCTATCATGCCATACCGCGAAAGGTTTTGCGCCATTCGATGGTGTCCGGGAT
CTCGACGCTCTCCCTTATGCGACTCCTGCATTAGGAAGCAGCCCAGTAGTAGGTTGAGGCCGTTGAGCAC
CGCCGCCGCAAGGAATGGTGCATGCAAGGAGATGGCGCCCAACAGTCCCCCGGCCACGGGGCCTGCCACC
ATACCCACGCCGAAACAAGCGCTCATGAGCCCGAAGTGGCGAGCCCGATCTTCCCCATCGGTGATGTCGG
CGATATAGGCGCCAGCAACCGCACCTGTGGCGCCGGTGATGCCGGCCACGATGCGTCCGGCGTAGAGGAT
CGAGATCTCGATCCCGCGAAATTAATACGACTCACTATAGGGGAATTGTGAGCGGATAACAATTCCCCTC
TAGAAATAATTTTGTTTAACTTTAAGAAGGAGATATACCATGGCTGCTTCTGATCAACACCGGTCTCGCC
GTCACGACGAGAGCTCTTCAAGACCCAACAAGAAGAAGAAGGTAAGCAGAAACCCAGAAACAAATCTCCT
CTTCAATCTCAATTCATGCTCCAAGTCCAAGGACCTCTCAGCTGCATTAGCACTTTATGATGCAGCCATC
ACTTCCAGTGAAGTACGTCTCAGCCAGCAACATTTTCAAACGCTTCTGTACCTATGCTCAGCTTCCATTA
CTGACATATCTCTTCAATACCTTGCCATTGACCGTGGTTTCGAGATTTTTGATCGTATGGTTAGTTCGGG
GATAAGTCCTAATGAGGCATCTGTTACTTCAGTGGCTAGACTGGCTGCTGCTAAAGGTAATGGTGATTAT
GCTTTCAAGGTTGTTAAGGAGTTTGTTTCTGTTGGAGGTGTGTCGATTCCTCGTCTGAGGACATATGCGC
CGGCTTTGCTCTGTTTCTGCGAGAAGTTGGAGGCTGAAAAGGGTTATGAGGTAGAAGAGCACATGGAAGC
TGCAGGTATTGCATTGGAGGAGGCAGAGATATCGGCTTTGTTGAAGGTAAGTGCTGCCACGGGTCGAGAA
AACAAGGTTTATAGATATTTACATAAGTTGAGGGAATATGTTGGCTGCGTTAGTGAAGAAACTTTGAAAA
TTATTGAGGAATGGTTCTGTGGAGAAAAAGCTGGTGAGGTTGGTGATAATGGAATTGGTTCTGATGTTGG
GATGCTTAGAGAAGCTGTTTTGAATAATGGAGGTGGGTGGCACGGGCATGGGTGGGTTGGGGAGGGTAAA
TGGACTGTAAAGAAAGGTAATGTTAGCTCAACAGGAAGATGTTTGAGCTGCAGTGAGCAGTTAGCTTGTG
TAGATACCAATGAGGTAGAAACACAGAAGTTTGTGGATTCTTTGGTGGCTTTGGCTATGGATAGGAAGAC
AAAGATGAATTCATGTGAGACAAATGTGGTCTTCAGCGAGTTTCAGGACTGGCTTGAGAAACATGGAGAT
TACGAAGCTATAGTAGATGGAGCAAATATTGGGCTCTACCAACAAAATTTTGTAGATGGCAGTTTCAGTC
TTTCACAGCTTGAATCTGTGATGAAGGAACTTTACCGTGAAAGTGGTAATAACAAATGGCCCCTAATTCT
ATTGCACAAGAGACGGGTCAAGACGCTTTTAGAAAACCCAACTCACCGGAATCTGGTTGAAGAATGGATT
AGTAACGGTGTCCTGTATGCAACTCCACCAGGTTCCAATGATGATTGGTATTGGCTGTATGCTGCTGCTA
AGCTCAAGTGTTTGCTTGTGACAAATGATGAGATGAGAGACCACATTTTTGAACTCTTAGGGAGTACTTT
TTTCCAAAAGTGGAAAGAAAGACATCAGGTCCGGTATACTTTTGTGAAAGGTAACCTGAAGCTTGAAATG
CCGTCTCCTTTTTCGGTTGTCATTCAGGAATCAGAGAAAGGGTCATGGCATTTCCCGGTCTCATGCGAAA
ACAATGAAGAGTCTTCAAGAACTTGGATGTGTATTAGCAGACAAAGTATTTTAGATTCACCTAAGAGTAA
TGGGAAGATTCCTCTCGAGCACCACCACCACCACCACTGAGATCCGGCTGCTAACAAAGCCCGAAAGGAA
GCTGAGTTGGCTGCTGCCACCGCTGAGCAATAACTAGCATAACCCCTTGGGGCCTCTAAACGGGTCTTGA
GGGGTTTTTTGCTGAAAGGAGGAACTATATCCGGAT
