>Addgene plasmid #67870 | pET28-At_PRORP2-His | addgene partial sequence | sequence record 120772 | T7term 5'-GCTAGTTATTGCTCAGCGG-3'
TTGTTAGCAGCCGGATCTCAGTGGTGGTGGTGGTGGTGCTCGAGAGGAATCTTCCCATTACTCTTAGGTG
AATCTAAAATACTTTGTCTGCTAATACACATCCAAGTTCTTGAAGACTCTTCATTGTTTTCGCATGAGAC
CGGGAAATGCCATGACCCTTTCTCTGATTCCTGAATGACAACCGAAAAAGGAGACGGCATTTCAAGCTTC
AGGTTACCTTTCACAAAAGTATACCGGACCTGATGTCTTTCTTTCCACTTTTGGAAAAAAGTACTCCCTA
AGAGTTCAAAAATGTGGTCTCTCATCTCATCATTTGTCACAAGCAAACACTTGAGCTTAGCAGCAGCATA
CAGCCAATACCAATCATCATTGGAACCTGGTGGAGTTGCATACAGGACACCGTTACTAATCCATTCTTCA
ACCAGATTCCGGTGAGTTGGGTTTTCTAAAAGCGTCTTGACCCGTCTCTTGTGCAATAGAATTAGGGGCC
ATTTGTTATTACCACTTTCACGGTAAAGTTCCTTCATCACAGATTCAAGCTGTGAAAGACTGAAACTGCC
ATCTACAAAATTTTGTTGGTAGAGCCCAATATTTGCTCCATCTACTATAGCTTCGTAATCTCCATGTTTC
TCAAGCCAGTCCTGAAACTCGCTGAAGACCACATTTGTCTCACATGAATTCATCTTTGTCTTCCTATCCA
TAGCCAAAGCCACCAAAGAATCCACAAACTTCTGTGTTTCTACCTCATTGGTATCTACACAAGCTAACTG
CTCACTGCAGCTCAAACATCTTCCTGTTGAGCTAACATTACCTTTCTTTACAGTCCATTTACCCTCCCCA
ACCCACCCATGCCCGTGCCACCCACCTCCATTATTCAAAACAGCTTCTCTAAGCATCCCAACATCAGAAC
CAATTCCATTATCACCAACCTCACCAG
