>Addgene plasmid #67870 | pET28-At_PRORP2-His | addgene partial sequence | sequence record 120774 | T7 5'-TAATACGACTCACTATAGGG-3'
GAAATAATTTTGTTTAACTTTAAGAAGGAGATATACCATGGCTGCTTCTGATCAACACCGGTCTCGCCGT
CACGACGAGAGCTCTTCAAGACCCAACAAGAAGAAGAAGGTAAGCAGAAACCCAGAAACAAATCTCCTCT
TCAATCTCAATTCATGCTCCAAGTCCAAGGACCTCTCAGCTGCATTAGCACTTTATGATGCAGCCATCAC
TTCCAGTGAAGTACGTCTCAGCCAGCAACATTTTCAAACGCTTCTGTACCTATGCTCAGCTTCCATTACT
GACATATCTCTTCAATACCTTGCCATTGACCGTGGTTTCGAGATTTTTGATCGTATGGTTAGTTCGGGGA
TAAGTCCTAATGAGGCATCTGTTACTTCAGTGGCTAGACTGGCTGCTGCTAAAGGTAATGGTGATTATGC
TTTCAAGGTTGTTAAGGAGTTTGTTTCTGTTGGAGGTGTGTCGATTCCTCGTCTGAGGACATATGCGCCG
GCTTTGCTCTGTTTCTGCGAGAAGTTGGAGGCTGAAAAGGGTTATGAGGTAGAAGAGCACATGGAAGCTG
CAGGTATTGCATTGGAGGAGGCAGAGATATCGGCTTTGTTGAAGGTAAGTGCTGCCACGGGTCGAGAAAA
CAAGGTTTATAGATATTTACATAAGTTGAGGGAATATGTTGGCTGCGTTAGTGAAGAAACTTTGAAAATT
ATTGAGGAATGGTTCTGTGGAGAAAAAGCTGGTGAGGTTGGTGATAATGGAATTGGTTCTGATGTTGGGA
TGCTTAGAGAAGCTGTTTTGAATAATGGAGGTGGGTGGCACGGGCATGGGTGGGTTGGGGAGGGTAAATG
GACTGTAAAGAAAGGTAATGTTAGCTCAACAGGAAGATGTTTGAGCTGCAGTGAGCAGTTAGCTTGTGTA
GATACCAATGAGGTAGAAACACAGAAGTTTGTGGATTCTTTGGTGGCTTTGGCTATGGATAGGAAGACAA
AGATGAATTCATGTGAGACAAATGTGGTCTTCAGCG
